>Addgene plasmid #240451 | pBI121::chitRatioGFP:LAAQ | addgene full sequence | sequence record 485323 | Addgene NGS Result
TGAGCGTCGGAAAGGCGCTCGGTCTTGCCTTGCTCGTCGGTGATGTACTTCACCAGCTCCGCGAAGTCGC
TCTTCTTGATGGAGCGCATGGGGACGTGCTTGGCAATCACGCGCACCCCCCGGCCGTTTTAGCGGCTAAA
AAAGTCATGGCTCTGCCCTCGGGCGGACCACGCCCATCATGACCTTGCCAAGCTCGTCCTGCTTCTCTTC
GATCTTCGCCAGCAGGGCGAGGATCGTGGCATCACCGAACCGCGCCGTGCGCGGGTCGTCGGTGAGCCAG
AGTTTCAGCAGGCCGCCCAGGCGGCCCAGGTCGCCATTGATGCGGGCCAGCTCGCGGACGTGCTCATAGT
CCACGACGCCCGTGATTTTGTAGCCCTGGCCGACGGCCAGCAGGTAGGCCGACAGGCTCATGCCGGCCGC
CGCCGCCTTTTCCTCAATCGCTCTTCGTTCGTCTGGAAGGCAGTACACCTTGATAGGTGGGCTGCCCTTC
CTGGTTGGCTTGGTTTCATCAGCCATCCGCTTGCCCTCATCTGTTACGCCGGCGGTAGCCGGCCAGCCTC
GCAGAGCAGGATTCCCGTTGAGCACCGCCAGGTGCGAATAAGGGACAGTGAAGAAGGAACACCCGCTCGC
GGGTGGGCCTACTTCACCTATCCTGCCCGGCTGACGCCGTTGGATACACCAAGGAAAGTCTACACGAACC
CTTTGGCAAAATCCTGTATATCGTGCGAAAAAGGATGGATATACCGAAAAAATCGCTATAATGACCCCGA
AGCAGGGTTATGCAGCGGAAAAGCGCCACGCTTCCCGAAGGGAGAAAGGCGGACAGGTATCCGGTAAGCG
GCAGGGTCGGAACAGGAGAGCGCACGAGGGAGCTTCCAGGGGGAAACGCCTGGTATCTTTATAGTCCTGT
CGGGTTTCGCCACCTCTGACTTGAGCGTCGATTTTTGTGATGCTCGTCAGGGGGGCGGAGCCTATGGAAA
AACGCCAGCAACGCGGCCTTTTTACGGTTCCTGGCCTTTTGCTGGCCTTTTGCTCACATGTTCTTTCCTG
CGTTATCCCCTGATTCTGTGGATAACCGTATTACCGCCTTTGAGTGAGCTGATACCGCTCGCCGCAGCCG
AACGACCGAGCGCAGCGAGTCAGTGAGCGAGGAAGCGGAAGAGCGCCAGAAGGCCGCCAGAGAGGCCGAG
CGCGGCCGTGAGGCTTGGACGCTAGGGCAGGGCATGAAAAAGCCCGTAGCGGGCTGCTACGGGCGTCTGA
CGCGGTGGAAAGGGGGAGGGGATGTTGTCTACATGGCTCTGCTGTAGTGAGTGGGTTGCGCTCCGGCAGC
GGTCCTGATCAATCGTCACCCTTTCTCGGTCCTTCAACGTTCCTGACAACGAGCCTCCTTTTCGCCAATC
CATCGACAATCACCGCGAGTCCCTGCTCGAACGCTGCGTCCGGACCGGCTTCGTCGAAGGCGTCTATCGC
GGCCCGCAACAGCGGCGAGAGCGGAGCCTGTTCAACGGTGCCGCCGCGCTCGCCGGCATCGCTGTCGCCG
GCCTGCTCCTCAAGCACGGCCCCAACAGTGAAGTAGCTGATTGTCATCAGCGCATTGACGGCGTCCCCGG
CCGAAAAACCCGCCTCGCAGAGGAAGCGAAGCTGCGCGTCGGCCGTTTCCATCTGCGGTGCGCCCGGTCG
CGTGCCGGCATGGATGCGCGCGCCATCGCGGTAGGCGAGCAGCGCCTGCCTGAAGCTGCGGGCATTCCCG
ATCAGAAATGAGCGCCAGTCGTCGTCGGCTCTCGGCACCGAATGCGTATGATTCTCCGCCAGCATGGCTT
CGGCCAGTGCGTCGAGCAGCGCCCGCTTGTTCCTGAAGTGCCAGTAAAGCGCCGGCTGCTGAACCCCCAA
CCGTTCCGCCAGTTTGCGTGTCGTCAGACCGTCTACGCCGACCTCGTTCAACAGGTCCAGGGCGGCACGG
ATCACTGTATTCGGCTGCAACTTTGTCATGCTTGACACTTTATCACTGATAAACATAATATGTCCACCAA
CTTATCAGTGATAAAGAATCCGCGCGTTCAATCGGACCAGCGGAGGCTGGTCCGGAGGCCAGACGTGAAA
CCCAACATACCCCTGATCGTAATTCTGAGCACTGTCGCGCTCGACGCTGTCGGCATCGGCCTGATTATGC
CGGTGCTGCCGGGCCTCCTGCGCGATCTGGTTCACTCGAACGACGTCACCGCCCACTATGGCATTCTGCT
GGCGCTGTATGCGTTGGTGCAATTTGCCTGCGCACCTGTGCTGGGCGCGCTGTCGGATCGTTTCGGGCGG
CGGCCAATCTTGCTCGTCTCGCTGGCCGGCGCCAGATCTGGGGAACCCTGTGGTTGGCATGCACATACAA
ATGGACGAACGGATAAACCTTTTCACGCCCTTTTAAATATCCGATTATTCTAATAAACGCTCTTTTCTCT
TAGGTTTACCCGCCAATATATCCTGTCAAACACTGATAGTTTAAACTGAAGGCGGGAAACGACAATCTGA
TCATGAGCGGAGAATTAAGGGAGTCACGTTATGACCCCCGCCGATGACGCGGGACAAGCCGTTTTACGTT
TGGAACTGACAGAACCGCAACGTTGAAGGAGCCACTCAGCCGCGGGTTTCTGGAGTTTAATGAGCTAAGC
ACATACGTCAGAAACCATTATTGCGCGTTCAAAAGTCGCCTAAGGTCACTATCAGCTAGCAAATATTTCT
TGTCAAAAATGCTCCACTGACGTTCCATAAATTCCCCTCGGTATCCAATTAGAGTCTCATATTCACTCTC
AATCCAAATAATCTGCACCGGATCTGGATCGTTTCGCATGATTGAACAAGATGGATTGCACGCAGGTTCT
CCGGCCGCTTGGGTGGAGAGGCTATTCGGCTATGACTGGGCACAACAGACAATCGGCTGCTCTGATGCCG
CCGTGTTCCGGCTGTCAGCGCAGGGGCGCCCGGTTCTTTTTGTCAAGACCGACCTGTCCGGTGCCCTGAA
TGAACTGCAGGACGAGGCAGCGCGGCTATCGTGGCTGGCCACGACGGGCGTTCCTTGCGCAGCTGTGCTC
GACGTTGTCACTGAAGCGGGAAGGGACTGGCTGCTATTGGGCGAAGTGCCGGGGCAGGATCTCCTGTCAT
CTCACCTTGCTCCTGCCGAGAAAGTATCCATCATGGCTGATGCAATGCGGCGGCTGCATACGCTTGATCC
GGCTACCTGCCCATTCGACCACCAAGCGAAACATCGCATCGAGCGAGCACGTACTCGGATGGAAGCCGGT
CTTGTCGATCAGGATGATCTGGACGAAGAGCATCAGGGGCTCGCGCCAGCCGAACTGTTCGCCAGGCTCA
AGGCGCGCATGCCCGACGGCGATGATCTCGTCGTGACCCATGGCGATGCCTGCTTGCCGAATATCATGGT
GGAAAATGGCCGCTTTTCTGGATTCATCGACTGTGGCCGGCTGGGTGTGGCGGACCGCTATCAGGACATA
GCGTTGGCTACCCGTGATATTGCTGAAGAGCTTGGCGGCGAATGGGCTGACCGCTTCCTCGTGCTTTACG
GTATCGCCGCTCCCGATTCGCAGCGCATCGCCTTCTATCGCCTTCTTGACGAGTTCTTCTGAGCGGGACT
CTGGGGTTCGAAATGACCGACCAAGCGACGCCCAACCTGCCATCACGAGATTTCGATTCCACCGCCGCCT
TCTATGAAAGGTTGGGCTTCGGAATCGTTTTCCGGGACGCCGGCTGGATGATCCTCCAGCGCGGGGATCT
CATGCTGGAGTTCTTCGCCCACGGGATCTCTGCGGAACAGGCGGTCGAAGGTGCCGATATCATTACGACA
GCAACGGCCGACAAGCACAACGCCACGATCCTGAGCGACAATATGATCGGGCCCGGCGTCCACATCAACG
GCGTCGGCGGCGACTGCCCAGGCAAGACCGAGATGCACCGCGATATCTTGCTGCGTTCGGATATTTTCGT
GGAGTTCCCGCCACAGACCCGGATGATCCCCGATCGTTCAAACATTTGGCAATAAAGTTTCTTAAGATTG
AATCCTGTTGCCGGTCTTGCGATGATTATCATATAATTTCTGTTGAATTACGTTAAGCATGTAATAATTA
ACATGTAATGCATGACGTTATTTATGAGATGGGTTTTTATGATTAGAGTCCCGCAATTATACATTTAATA
CGCGATAGAAAACAAAATATAGCGCGCAAACTAGGATAAATTATCGCGCGCGGTGTCATCTATGTTACTA
GATCGGGCCTCCTGTC
[82 nt withheld, positions 4287-4368]
GCTCTGAGGGA
[161 nt withheld, positions 4380-4540]
T
[41 nt withheld, positions 4542-4582]
T
[62 nt withheld, positions 4584-4645]
A
[35 nt withheld, positions 4647-4681]
CCTCCCTCAATCGGTTGAATGTCGCCCTTTTGTCTTTGGCCCAATACGCAAACCGCCTCTCCCCGCGCGT
TGGCCGATTCATTAATGCAGCTGGCACGACAGGTTTCCCGACTGGAAAGCGGGCAGTGAGCGCAACGCAA
TTAATGTGAGTTAGCTCACTCATTAGGCACCCCAGGCTTTACACTTTATGCTTCCGGCTCGTATGTTGTG
TGGAATTGTGAGCGGATAACAATTTCACACAGGAAACAGCTATGACCATGATTACGCCAAGCTTGCATGC
CTGCAGGTCCCCAGATTAGCCTTTTCAATTTCAGAAAGAATGCTAACCCACAGATGGTTAGAGAGGCTTA
CGCAGCAGGTCTCATCAAGACGATCTACCCGAGCAATAATCTCCAGGAAATCAAATACCTTCCCAAGAAG
GTTAAAGATGCAGTCAAAAGATTCAGGACTAACTGCATCAAGAACACAGAGAAAGATATATTTCTCAAGA
TCAGAAGTACTATTCCAGTATGGACGATTCAAGGCTTGCTTCACAAACCAAGGCAAGTAATAGAGATTGG
AGTCTCTAAAAAGGTAGTTCCCACTGAATCAAAGGCCATGGAGTCAAAGATTCAAATAGAGGACCTAACA
GAACTCGCCGTAAAGACTGGCGAACAGTTCATACAGAGTCTCTTACGACTCAATGACAAGAAGAAAATCT
TCGTCAACATGGTGGAGCACGACACACTTGTCTACTCCAAAAATATCAAAGATACAGTCTCAGAAGACCA
AAGGGCAATTGAGACTTTTCAACAAAGGGTAATATCCGGAAACCTCCTCGGATTCCATTGCCCAGCTATC
TGTCACTTTATTGTGAAGATAGTGGAAAAGGAAGGTGGCTCCTACAAATGCCATCATTGCGATAAAGGAA
AGGCCATCGTTGAAGATGCCTCTGCCGACAGTGGTCCCAAAGATGGACCCCCACCCACGAGGAGCATCGT
GGAAAAAGAAGACGTTCCAACCACGTCTTCAAAGCAAGTGGATTGATGTGATATCTCCACTGACGTAAGG
GATGACGCACAATCCCACTATCCTTCGCAAGACCCTTCCTCTATATAAGGAAGTTCATTTCATTTGGAGA
GAACACGGGGGACTCTAGAGGATCCAAGGAGATATAACAATGAAGACTAATCTTTTTCTCTTTCTCATCT
TTTCACTTCTCCTATCATTATCCTCGGCCGAATTCAGTAAAGGAGAAGAACTTTTCACTGGAGTTGTCCC
AATTCTTGTTGAATTAGATGGTGATGTTAATGGGCACAAATTTTCTGTCAGTGGAGAGGGTGAAGGTGAT
GCAACATACGGAAAACTTACCCTTAAATTTATTTGCACTACTGGAAAACTACCTGTTCCATGGCCAACAC
TTGTCACTACTTTCTCTTATGGTGTTCAATGCTTTTCAAGATACCCAGATCATATGAAGCGGCACGACTT
CTTCAAGAGCGCCATGCCTGAGGGATACGTGCAGGAGAGGACCATCTTCTTCAAGGACGACGGGAACTAC
AAGACACGTGCTGAAGTCAAGTTTGAGGGAGACACCCTCGTCAACAGGATCGAGCTTAAGGGAATCGATT
TCAAGGATGATGGAAACATTCTTGGACACAAATTGGAATACAACTATAACGAGCACTTGGTGTACATCAT
GGCAGACAAACAAAAGAATGGTACCAAAGCTATCTTTCAAGTTCACCACAACATTGAAGATGGAGGCGTT
CAACTAGCAGACCATTATCAACAAAATACTCCAATTGGCGATGGCCCTGTCCTTTTACCAGACAACCATT
ACCTGCACACACAATCTGCCCTTTCGAAAGATCCCAACGAAAAGAGAGACCACATGGTCCTTCTTGAGTT
TGTAACAGCTGCTGGGATTACACATGGCATGGATGAACTATACAAGTCGACTCGACTCGAGCTTACACCA
GACTTCGACAACCCAAAATGGATTGGACGACACAAGCATATGTTCAATTTCCTTGATGTCAACCACAATG
GAAAAATCTCTCTTGACGAGATGGTCTACAAGGCATCTGATATTGTCATCAATAACCTTGGAGCAACACC
TGAGCAAGCCAAACGACACAAAGATGCTGTAGAAGCCTTCTTCGGAGGAGCTGGAATGAAATATGGTGTG
GAAACTGATTGGCCTGCATATATTGAAGGATGGAAAAAATTGGCTACTGATGAATTGGAGAAATACGCCA
AAAACGAACCAACGCTCATCCGTATATGGGGTGATGCTTTGTTTGATATCGTTGACAAAGCCCAAAATGG
AGCCATTTCACTGGATGAATGGAAAGCATACACCAAATCTGCTGGCATCATCCAATCGTCAGAAGACTGC
GAGGAAACATTCAGAGTGTGCGATATTGATGAAAGTGGACAACTCGATGTTGATGAGATGACAAGACAAC
ATTTAGGATTTTGGTACACCATGGATCCTGCTTGTGAAAAGCTCTACGGTGGAGCTGTCCCCTAAGAAAC
TCTGCTGCAGGCATGCCCGCTGAAATCACCAGTCTCTCTCTACAAATCTATCTCTCTCTATAATAATGTG
TGAGTAGTTCCCAGATAAGGGAATTAGGGTTCTTATAGGGTTTCGCTCATGTGTTGAGCATATAAGAAAC
CCTTAGTATGTATTTGTATTTGTAAAATACTTCTATCAATAAAATTTCTAATTCCTAAAACCAAAATCCA
GGGGTACCGAGCTCGAATTTCCCCGATCGTTCAAACATTTGGCAATAAAGTTTCTTAAGATTGAATCCTG
TTGCCGGTCTTGCGATGATTATCATATAATTTCTGTTGAATTACGTTAAGCATGTAATAATTAACATGTA
ATGCATGACGTTATTTATGAGATGGGTTTTTATGATTAGAGTCCCGCAATTATACATTTAATACGCGATA
GAAAACAAAATATAGCGCGCAAACTAGGATAAATTATCGCGCGCGGTGTCATCTATGTTACTAGATCGGG
AATTCACTGGCCGTCGTTTTACAACGTCGTGACTGGGAAAACCCTGGCGTTACCCAACTTAATCGCCTTG
CAGCACATCCCCCTTTCGCCAGCTGGCGTAATAGCGAAGAGGCCCGCACCGATCGCCCTTCCCAACAGTT
GCGCAGCCTGAATG
[44 nt withheld, positions 7846-7889]
C
[141 nt withheld, positions 7891-8031]
CCTTTGACGTTGGAGTCCACGTTCTTT
[37 nt withheld, positions 8059-8095]
ACCCTATCTCGGGCTATTCTTTTGATTTATAAGGGATTTTGCCGATTTCGGAACCACCATCAAACAGGAT
TTTCGCCTGCTGGGGCAAACCAGCGTGGACCGCTTGCTGCAACTCTCTCAGGGCCAGGCGGTGAAGGGCA
ATCAGCTGTTGCCCGTCTCACTGGTGAAAAGAAAAACCACCCCAGTACATTAAAAACGTCCGCAATGTGT
TATTAAGTTGTCTAAGCGTCAATTTGTTTACACCACAATATATCCTGCCACCAGCCAGCCAACAGCTCCC
CGACCGGCAGCTCGGCACAAAATCACCACTCGATACAGGCAGCCCATCAGTCCGGGACGGCGTCAGCGGG
AGAGCCGTTGTAAGGCGGCAGACTTTGCTCATGTTACCGATGCTATTCGGAAGAACGGCAACTAAGCTGC
CGGGTTTGAAACACGGATGATCTCGCGGAGGGTAGCATGTTGATTGTAACGATGACAGAGCGTTGCTGCC
TGTGATCAAATATCATCTCCCTCGCAGAGATCCGAATTATCAGCCTTCTTATTCATTTCTCGCTTAACCG
TGACAGGCTGTCGATCTTGAGAACTATGCCGACATAATAGGAAATCGCTGGATAAAGCCGCTGAGGAAGC
TGAGTGGCGCTATTTCTTTAGAAGTGAACGTTGACGATATCAACTCCCCTATCCATTGCTCACCGAATGG
TACAGGTCGGGGACCCGAAGTTCCGACTGTCGGCCTGATGCATCCCCGGCTGATCGACCCCAGATCTGGG
GCTGAGAAAGCCCAGTAAGGAAACAACTGTAGGTTCGAGTCGCGAGATCCCCCGGAACCAAAGGAAGTAG
GTTAAACCCGCTCCGATCAGGCCGAGCCACGCCAGGCCGAGAACATTGGTTCCTGTAGGCATCGGGATTG
GCGGATCAAACACTAAAGCTACTGGAACGAGCAGAAGTCCTCCGGCCGCCAGTTGCCAGGCGGTAAAGGT
GAGCAGAGGCACGGGAGGTTGCCACTTGCGGGTCAGCACGGTTCCGAACGCCATGGAAACCGCCCCCGCC
AGGCCCGCTGCGACGCCGACAGGATCTAGCGCTGCGTTTGGTGTCAACACCAACAGCGCCACGCCCGCAG
TTCCGCAAATAGCCCCCAGGACCGCCATCAATCGTATCGGGCTACCTAGCAGAGCGGCAGAGATGAACAC
GACCATCAGCGGCTGCACAGCGCCTACCGTCGCCGCGACCCCGCCCGGCAGGCGGTAGACCGAAATAAAC
AACAAGCTCCAGAATAGCGAAATATTAAGTGCGCCGAGGATGAAGATGCGCATCCACCAGATTCCCGTTG
GAATCTGTCGGACGATCATCACGAGCAATAAACCCGCCGGCAACGCCCGCAGCAGCATACCGGCGACCCC
TCGGCCTCGCTGTTCGGGCTCCACGAAAACGCCGGACAGATGCGCCTTGTGAGCGTCCTTGGGGCCGTCC
TCCTGTTTGAAGACCGACAGCCCAATGATCTCGCCGTCGATGTAGGCGCCGAATGCCACGGCATCTCGCA
ACCGTTCAGCGAACGCCTCCATGGGCTTTTTCTCCTCGTGCTCGTAAACGGACCCGAACATCTCTGGAGC
TTTCTTCAGGGCCGACAATCGGATCTCGCGGAAATCCTGCACGTCGGCCGCTCCAAGCCGTCGAATCTGA
GCCTTAATCACAATTGTCAATTTTAATCCTCTGTTTATCGGCAGTTCGTAGAGCGCGCCGTGCGTCCCGA
GCGATACTGAGCGAAGCAAGTGCGTCGAGCAGTGCCCGCTTGTTCCTGAAATGCCAGTAAAGCGCTGGCT
GCTGAACCCCCAGCCGGAACTGACCCCACAAGGCCCTAGCGTTTGCAATGCACCAGGTCATCATTGACCC
AGGCGTGTTCCACCAGGCCGCTGCCTCGCAACTCTTCGCAGGCTTCGCCGACCTGCTCGCGCCACTTCTT
CACGCGGGTGGAATCCGATCCGCACATGAGGCGGAAGGTTTCCAGCTTGAGCGGGTACGGCTCCCGGTGC
GAGCTGAAATAGTCGAACATCCGTCGGGCCGTCGGCGACAGCTTGCGGTACTTCTCCCATATGAATTTCG
TGTAGTGGTCGCCAGCAAACAGCACGACGATTTCCTCGTCGATCAGGACCTGGCAACGGGACGTTTTCTT
GCCACGGTCCAGGACGCGGAAGCGGTGCAGCAGCGACACCGATTCCAGGTGCCCAACGCGGTCGGACGTG
AAGCCCATCGCCGTCGCCTGTAGGCGCGACAGGCATTCCTCGGCCTTCGTGTAATACCGGCCATTGATCG
ACCAGCCCAGGTCCTGGCAAAGCTCGTAGAACGTGAAGGTGATCGGCTCGCCGATAGGGGTGCGCTTCGC
GTACTCCAACACCTGCTGCCACACCAGTTCGTCATCGTCGGCCCGCAGCTCGACGCCGGTGTAGGTGATC
TTCACGTCCTTGTTGACGTGGAAAATGACCTTGTTTTGCAGCGCCTCGCGCGGGATTTTCTTGTTGCGCG
TGGTGAACAGGGCAGAGCGGGCCGTGTCGTTTGGCATCGCTCGCATCGTGTCCGGCCACGGCGCAATATC
GAACAAGGAAAGCTGCATTTCCTTGATCTGCTGCTTCGTGTGTTTCAGCAACGCGGCCTGCTTGGCCTCG
CTGACCTGTTTTGCCAGGTCCTCGCCGGCGGTTTTTCGCTTCTTGGTCGTCATAGTTCCTCGCGTGTCGA
TGGTCATCGACTTCGCCAAACCTGCCGCCTCCTGTTCGAGACGACGCGAACGCTCCACGGCGGCCGATGG
CGCGGGCAGGGCAGGGGGAGCCAGTTGCACGCTGTCGCGCTCGATCTTGGCCGTAGCTTGCTGGACCATC
GAGCCGACGGACTGGAAGGTTTCGCGGGGCGCACGCATGACGGTGCGGCTTGCGATGGTTTCGGCATCCT
CGGCGGAAAACCCCGCGTCGATCAGTTCTTGCCTGTATGCCTTCCGGTCAAACGTCCGATTCATTCACCC
TCCTTGCGGGATTGCCCCGACTCACGCCGGGGCAATGTGCCCTTATTCCTGATTTGACCCGCCTGGTGCC
TTGGTGTCCAGATAATCCACCTTATCGGCAATGAAGTCGGTCCCGTAGACCGTCTGGCCGTCCTTCTCGT
ACTTGGTATTCCGAATCTTGCCCTGCACGAATACCAGCGACCCCTTGCCCAAATACTTGCCGTGGGCCTC
GGCCTGAGAGCCAAAACACTTGATGCGGAAGAAGTCGGTGCGCTCCTGCTTGTCGCCGGCATCGTTGCGC
CACATCTAGGTACTAAAACAATTCATCCAGTAAAATATAATATTTTATTTTCTCCCAATCAGGCTTGATC
CCCAGTAAGTCAAAAAATAGCTCGACATACTGTTCTTCCCCGATATCCTCCCTGATCGACCGGACGCAGA
AGGCAATGTCATACCACTTGTCCGCCCTGCCGCTTCTCCCAAGATCAATAAAGCCACTTACTTTGCCATC
TTTCACAAAGATGTTGCTGTCTCCCAGGTCGCCGTGGGAAAAGACAAGTTCCTCTTCGGGCTTTTCCGTC
TTTAAAAAATCATACAGCTCGCGCGGATCTTTAAATGGAGTGTCTTCTTCCCAGTTTTCGCAATCCACAT
CGGCCAGATCGTTATTCAGTAAGTAATCCAATTCGGCTAAGCGGCTGTCTAAGCTATTCGTATAGGGACA
ATCCGATATGTCGATGGAGTGAAAGAGCCTGATGCACTCCGCATACAGCTCGATAATCTTTTCAGGGCTT
TGTTCATCTTCATACTCTTCCGAGCAAAGGACGCCATCGGCCTCACTCATGAGCAGATTGCTCCAGCCAT
CATGCCGTTCAAAGTGCAGGACCTTTGGAACAGGCAGCTTTCCTTCCAGCCATAGCATCATGTCCTTTTC
CCGTTCCACATCATAGGTGGTCCCTTTATACCGGCTGTCCGTCATTTTTAAATATAGGTTTTCATTTTCT
CCCACCAGCTTATATACCTTAGCAGGAGACATTCCTTCCGTATCTTTTACGCAGCGGTATTTTTCGATCA
GTTTTTTCAATTCCGGTGATATTCTCATTTTAGCCATTTATTATTTCCTTCCTCTTTTCTACAGTATTTA
AAGATACCCCAAGAAGCTAATTATAACAAGACGAACTCCAATTCACTGTTCCTTGCATTCTAAAACCTTA
AATACCAGAAAACAGCTTTTTCAAAGTTGTTTTCAAAGTTGGCGTATAACATAGTATCGACGGAGCCGAT
TTTGAAACCACAATTATGGGTGATGCTGCCAACTTACTGATTTAGTGTATGATGGTGTTTTTGAGGTGCT
CCAGTGGCTTCTGTTTCTATCAGCTGTCCCTCCTGTTCAGCTACTGACGGGGTGGTGCGTAACGGCAAAA
GCACCGCCGGACATCAGCGCTATCTCTGCTCTCACTGCCGTAAAACATGGCAACTGCAGTTCACTTACAC
CGCTTCTCAACCCGGTACGCACCAGAAAATCATTGATATGGCCATGAATGGCGTTGGATGCCGGGCAACA
GCCCGCATTATGGGCGTTGGCCTCAACACGATTTTACGTCACTTAAAAAACTCAGGCCGCAGTCGGTAAC
CTCGCGCATACAGCCGGGCAGTGACGTCATCGTCTGCGCGGAAATGGACGAACAGTGGGGCTATGTCGGG
GCTAAATCGCGCCAGCGCTGGCTGTTTTACGCGTATGACAGTCTCCGGAAGACGGTTGTTGCGCACGTAT
TCGGTGAACGCACTATGGCGACGCTGGGGCGTCTTATGAGCCTGCTGTCACCCTTTGACGTGGTGATATG
GATGACGGATGGCTGGCCGCTGTATGAATCCCGCCTGAAGGGAAAGCTGCACGTAATCAGCAAGCGATAT
ACGCAGCGAATTGAGCGGCATAACCTGAATCTGAGGCAGCACCTGGCACGGCTGGGACGGAAGTCGCTGT
CGTTCTCAAAATCGGTGGAGCTGCATGACAAAGTCATCGGGCATTATCTGAACATAAAACACTATCAATA
AGTTGGAGTCATTACCCAATTATGATAGAATTTACAAGCTATAAGGTTATTGTCCTGGGTTTCAAGCATT
AGTCCATGCAAGTTTTTATGCTTTGCCCATTCTATAGATATATTGATAAGCGCGCTGCCTATGCCTTGCC
CCCTGAAATCCTTACATACGGCGATATCTTCTATATAAAAGATATATTATCTTATCAGTATTGTCAATAT
ATTCAAGGCAATCTGCCTCCTCATCCTCTTCATCCTCTTCGTCTTGGTAGCTTTTTAAATATGGCGCTTC
ATAGAGTAATTCTGTAAAGGTCCAATTCTCGTTTTCATACCTCGGTATAATCTTACCTATCACCTCAAAT
GGTTCGCTGGGTTTATCGCACCCCCGAACACGAGCACGGCACCCGCGACCACTATGCCAAGAATGCCCAA
GGTAAAAATTGCCGGCCCCGCCATGAAGTCCGTGAATGCCCCGACGGCCGAAGTGAAGGGCAGGCCGCCA
CCCAGGCCGCCGCCCTCACTGCCCGGCACCTGGTCGCTGAATGTCGATGCCAGCACCTGCGGCACGTCAA
TGCTTCCGGGCGTCGCGCTCGGGCTGATCGCCCATCCCGTTACTGCCCCGATCCCGGCAATGGCAAGGAC
TGCCAGCGCTGCCATTTTTGGGGTGAGGCCGTTCGCGGCCGAGGGGCGCAGCCCCTGGGGGGATGGGAGG
CCCGCGTTAGCGGGCCGGGAGGGTTCGAGAAGGGGGGGCACCCCCCTTCGGCGTGCGCGGTCACGCGCAC
AGGGCGCAGCCCTGGTTAAAAACAAGGTTTATAAATATTGGTTTAAAAGCAGGTTAAAAGACAGGTTAGC
GGTGGCCGAAAAACGGGCGGAAACCCTTGCAAATGCTGGATTTTCTGCCTGTGGACAGCCCCTCAAATGT
CAATAGGTGCGCCCCTCATCTGTCAGCACTCTGCCCCTCAAGTGTCAAGGATCGCGCCCCTCATCTGTCA
GTAGTCGCGCCCCTCAAGTGTCAATACCGCAGGGCACTTATCCCCAGGCTTGTCCACATCATCTGTGGGA
AACTCGCGTAAAATCAGGCGTTTTCGCCGATTTGCGAGGCTGGCCAGCTCCACGTCGCCGGCCGAAATCG
AGCCTGCCCCTCATCTGTCAACGCCGCGCCGGGTGAGTCGGCCCCTCAAGTGTCAACGTCCGCCCCTCAT
CTGTCAGTGAGGGCCAAGTTTTCCGCGAGGTATCCACAACGCCGGCGGCCGCGGTGTCTCGCACACGGCT
TCGACGGCGTTTCTGGCGCGTTTGCAGGGCCATAGACGGCCGCCAGCCCAGCGGCGAGGGCAACCAGCCC
GG
Features (pLannotate 1.2.2; 37 found; start..end, strand, type, name):
     12..107     -  CDS            traI (fragment): TRAI6_ECOLX - Experimental evidence at protein level: Swiss-Prot protein existence level 1. The initiation process of transfer DNA synthesis requires the interaction of at least three plasmid-specific components (TraH, I, and J) at the transfer origin resulting in the assembly of a specialised nucleoprotein complex - the relaxosome. Site- and strand-specific cleavage at the transfer origin is dependent on TraI and TraJ. From Escherichia coli.
    145..516     -  CDS            traJ: oriT-recognizing protein; traJ
    549..658     -  oriT           oriT: incP origin of transfer
    790..980     +  rep_origin     ori (fragment): high-copy-number ColE1/pMB1/pBR322/pUC origin of replication
   1339..1989    -  CDS            TetR: tetracycline resistance regulatory protein; tetR
   2095..2344    +  CDS            TcR (fragment): tetracycline efflux protein; tetA; confers resistance to tetracycline
   2454..2478    -  misc_feature   RB T-DNA repeat: right border repeat from nopaline C58 T-DNA
   2634..2817    +  promoter       NOS promoter: nopaline synthase promoter NOS promoter
   2838..3632    +  CDS            NeoR/KanR: aminoglycoside phosphotransferase from Tn5; aph(3')-II (or nptII); confers resistance to neomycin, kanamycin, and G418 (Geneticin®)
   3653..3802    +  CDS            ble (fragment): BLE_KLEPN - Experimental evidence at protein level: Swiss-Prot protein existence level 1. Binding protein with a strong affinity to the bleomycin family of antibiotics. Binds to CL990; an antimitotic-antibiotic compound. From Klebsiella pneumoniae.
   3809..4015    +  CDS            ocd (fragment): OCD_AGRFC - Experimental evidence at protein level: Swiss-Prot protein existence level 1. Catalyzes the conversion of L-ornithine into L-proline with release of ammonia. Is involved in the utilization of nopaline, a catabolic pathway that proceeds through L-arginine and L-ornithine to L-proline. Nopaline is a predominant opine in plant cells transformed with Ti plasmid pTiC58. From Agrobacterium fabrum (strain C58 / ATCC 33970) (Agrobacterium tumefaciens (strain C58)).
   4022..4274    +  terminator     NOS terminator: nopaline synthase terminator and poly(A) signal
   4278..4721    +  CDS            M13 gene III (fragment) (sequence partly withheld): pIII; III; minor coat protein
   4720..4810    +  CDS            lacI (fragment): lac repressor; lacI; The lac repressor binds to the lac operator to inhibit transcription in E. coli. This inhibition can be relieved by adding lactose or isopropyl-β-D-thiogalactopyranoside (IPTG).
   4823..4844    +  protein_bind   CAP binding site: CAP binding activates transcription in the presence of cAMP. E. coli catabolite activator protein
   4859..4889    +  promoter       lac promoter: promoter for the E. coli lac operon
   4893..4915    +  protein_bind   lac operator (fragment): The lac repressor binds to the lac operator to inhibit transcription in E. coli. This inhibition can be relieved by adding lactose or isopropyl-β-D-thiogalactopyranoside (IPTG). lac repressor encoded by lacI
   4950..4970    -  misc_feature   MCS (fragment): pUC18/19 multiple cloning site
   5461..5802    +  promoter       CaMV 35S promoter: strong constitutive promoter from cauliflower mosaic virus
   5841..5903    +  CDS            CHI-B (fragment): CHIB_ARATH - Also known as PR3. Experimental evidence at protein level: Swiss-Prot protein existence level 1. Defense against chitin-containing fungal pathogens. Seems particularly implicated in resistance to jasmonate-inducing pathogens such as A.brassicicola. In vitro antifungal activity against T.reesei, but not against A.solani, F.oxysporum, S.sclerotiorum, G.graminis and P.megasperma. From Arabidopsis thaliana (Mouse-ear cress).
   5907..6617    +  CDS            pHluorin, ratiometric: pHluorin, ratiometric is a multistate long stokes shift fluorescent protein published in 1998, derived from Aequorea victoria.
   6615..7193    +  CDS            AEQ2_AEQVI: Experimental evidence at protein level: Swiss-Prot protein existence level 1. Ca(2+)-dependent bioluminescence photoprotein. Displays an emission peak at 470 nm (blue light). Trace amounts of calcium ion trigger the intramolecular oxidation of the chromophore, coelenterazine into coelenteramide and CO(2) with the concomitant emission of light. From Aequorea victoria (Water jellyfish) (Mesonema victoria).
   7256..7412    +  polyA_signal   CaMV poly(A) signal (fragment): cauliflower mosaic virus polyadenylation signal
   7413..7430    -  misc_feature   MCS (fragment): pUC18/19 multiple cloning site
   7436..7688    +  terminator     NOS terminator: nopaline synthase terminator and poly(A) signal
   7693..7848    +  CDS            lacZα (fragment) (sequence partly withheld): LacZα fragment of β-galactosidase; lacZ fragment
   7846..8146    +  rep_origin     M13 ori (fragment) (sequence partly withheld): M13 bacteriophage origin of replication; arrow indicates direction of (+) strand synthesis
   8147..8277    +  CDS            lacI (fragment): lac repressor; lacI; The lac repressor binds to the lac operator to inhibit transcription in E. coli. This inhibition can be relieved by adding lactose or isopropyl-β-D-thiogalactopyranoside (IPTG).
   8331..8355    -  misc_feature   LB T-DNA repeat: left border repeat from nopaline C58 T-DNA
   9812..9931    -  CDS            tetR (fragment): TETR1_ECOLX - Experimental evidence at protein level: Swiss-Prot protein existence level 1. TetR is the repressor of the tetracycline resistance element; its N-terminal region forms a helix-turn-helix structure and binds DNA. Binding of tetracycline to TetR reduces the repressor affinity for the tetracycline resistance gene (tetA) promoter operator sites. From Escherichia coli.
   9951..11099   -  CDS            trfA: trans-acting replication protein that binds to and activates oriV
  11398..12192   -  CDS            KanR: aminoglycoside phosphotransferase; aphA-3; confers resistance to kanamycin
  12384..13151   +  mobile_element IS1: prokaryotic transposable element IS1
  13160..13309   -  CDS            satA (fragment): STA_BACSU - Also known as yyaR. Experimental evidence at protein level: Swiss-Prot protein existence level 1. Involved in resistance to streptothricin, a broad-spectrum antibiotic produced by streptomycetes. Detoxifies streptothricin via acetylation of the beta amino group of the first beta-lysyl moiety of streptothricin. From Bacillus subtilis (strain 168).
  13308..13502   -  CDS            satA (fragment): STA_BACSU - Also known as yyaR. Experimental evidence at protein level: Swiss-Prot protein existence level 1. Involved in resistance to streptothricin, a broad-spectrum antibiotic produced by streptomycetes. Detoxifies streptothricin via acetylation of the beta amino group of the first beta-lysyl moiety of streptothricin. From Bacillus subtilis (strain 168).
  13505..13780   -  CDS            klaC (fragment): KLAC_ECOLX - Also known as telB. Protein predicted: Swiss-Prot protein existence level 4. Belongs to the kla operon, which is associated with cryptic tellurite resistance, and IncW plasmid fertility inhibition. From Escherichia coli.
  13844..8       -  rep_origin     oriV (across the origin): incP origin of replication
