[The description below was written by a language model from this plasmid's Addgene catalogue record and pLannotate feature annotations shown in this document.]
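Description:
pBI121::chitRatioGFP:LAAQ is a low-copy binary T-DNA vector built on pBI121, made for Agrobacterium-mediated transformation of higher plants. The backbone carries the broad-host-range incP replication system (oriV with the trans-acting trfA replication protein), which allows maintenance in both E. coli and A. tumefaciens. It also has an incP oriT with traJ for conjugal mobilisation. Bacterial selection is by kanamycin through an aphA-3 type KanR gene outside the T-DNA. The annotation also picks up backbone remnants typical of this vector lineage, including an IS1 element, tetracycline resistance gene fragments, and lac and M13-derived pieces, none of which appear to be functional parts of the design.

Between the nopaline-type right and left border repeats lie two plant cassettes. The first is a NOS promoter–nptII–NOS terminator unit, which provides neomycin/G418/kanamycin-class selection of transformed plant tissue. The second is the payload, a roughly 1.6 kb synthetic fusion cloned between XbaI and SacI and driven by the constitutive CaMV 35S promoter. It is followed by a CaMV poly(A) signal fragment and a NOS terminator. The open reading frame begins with a signal peptide from Arabidopsis basic chitinase, which routes the protein into the secretory pathway and out to the apoplast. This is joined to ratiometric pHluorin, a pH-sensitive GFP variant in a soluble-modified form adapted for plant expression, and then to aequorin carrying the D119A mutation. That mutation lowers calcium affinity so that the photoprotein suits the higher calcium levels expected outside the cell. The single secreted protein therefore reports pH by ratiometric fluorescence and calcium by luminescence. It is used to generate self-reporting plants such as Arabidopsis for monitoring ion dynamics in the cell wall, for example under abiotic stress.
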