Addgene plasmid #240451: pBI121::chitRatioGFP:LAAQ
Purpose: Expression of indicator protein fusion (modified ratiometric pHluorin & low affinity Aequorin) for monitoring calcium concentrations and pH in cell walls of higher plants. See Resource Information.
Depositing lab: Christoph Plieth. Depositing organization: Christian-Albrechts-Universitaet zu Kiel. Publication: Self-reporting Arabidopsis expressing pH and [Ca2+] indicators unveil ion dynamics in the cytoplasm and in the apoplast under abiotic stress. Gao D, Knight MR, Trewavas AJ, Sattelmacher B, Plieth C. Plant Physiol. 2004 Mar;134(3):898-908. doi: 10.1104/pp.103.032508. PubMed 15020753.
Backbone
  Vector backbone: pBI121
  Backbone size w/o insert (bp): 12868
  Vector type: Bacterial Expression, Plant Expression
  Selectable markers: Neomycin (select with G418)
Growth in bacteria
  Bacterial resistance: Kanamycin, 50 μg/mL
  Growth temperature: 37°C
  Growth strain: DH5alpha
  Growth instructions: E. coli: 37°C A. tumefaciens C58: 28°C
  Copy number: Low Copy
Gene/Insert
  Gene/Insert name: Fusion of chitinase signal, soluble modified ratiometric pHluorin and low affinity Aequorin (D119A)
  Species: Synthetic
  Insert size (bp): 1633
  Mutation: Ratiometric GFP (ratiometric pHluorin) (PMID 9671304); Soluble modified for expression in plants (PMIDs 9122158,9484447); Low affinity Aequorin (D119A mutant) (PMID 1530606)
  Promoter: Cauliflower mosaic virus 35S promoter (GenBank AJ007625) without artificial 40 bp insert drives expression plants
  Cloning method: Restriction Enzyme; 5′ cloning site XbaI (unknown if destroyed); 3′ cloning site SacI (unknown if destroyed)
  Sequencing primers: 5′ 5' GTTCATTTCATTTGGAGAG 3'; 3′ 5' ATTCGAGCTCGGTACC 3'
Terms and licenses: Academic/Nonprofit Terms; Industry Terms: Not Available to Industry
Depositor comments: See the Supplemental Document under Resource Information for more details, including annotated maps. Figure 1 of the Gao et al. (2004) paper also gives an overview of the gene cassettes.
How to cite: pBI121::chitRatioGFP:LAAQ was a gift from Christoph Plieth (Addgene plasmid # 240451 ; http://n2t.net/addgene:240451 ; RRID:Addgene_240451)
